LOCUS       Exported 5032 bp ds-DNA circular SYN 01-DEC-2022
DEFINITION  Barcoded piggyBac self-reporting transposon with puromycin marker
            for mammalian calling cards.
ACCESSION   .
VERSION     .
KEYWORDS    PB-SRT-Puro_BC12
SOURCE      synthetic DNA construct
  ORGANISM  synthetic DNA construct
REFERENCE   1 (bases 1 to 5032)
  AUTHORS   Lalli M, Yen A, Thopte U, Dong F, Moudgil A, Chen X, Milbrandt J,
            Dougherty JD, Mitra RD
  TITLE     Measuring transcription factor binding and gene expression using
            barcoded self-reporting transposon calling cards and transcriptomes.
  JOURNAL   NAR Genom Bioinform. 2022 Aug 31;4(3):lqac061. doi:
            10.1093/nargab/lqac061. eCollection 2022 Sep.
  PUBMED    36062164
REFERENCE   2 (bases 1 to 5032)
  AUTHORS   .
  TITLE     Direct Submission
  JOURNAL   Exported Dec 1, 2022 from SnapGene Server 1.1.58
            http://www.snapgene.com
FEATURES             Location/Qualifiers
     source          1..5032
                     /organism="synthetic DNA construct"
                     /mol_type="other DNA"
     primer_bind     278..300
                     /label=M13/pUC Forward
                     /note="In lacZ gene"
     primer_bind     292..309
                     /label=M13 Forward
                     /note="In lacZ gene. Also called M13-F20 or M13 (-21)
                     Forward"
     primer_bind     293..309
                     /label=M13 fwd
                     /note="common sequencing primer, one of multiple similar
                     variants"
     primer_bind     320..339
                     /label=T7
                     /note="T7 promoter, forward primer"
     promoter        320..338
                     /label=T7 promoter
                     /note="promoter for bacteriophage T7 RNA polymerase"
     repeat_region   374..436
                     /label=piggyBac right (3') inverted repeat
                     /note="piggyBac transposon-specific inverted terminal
                     repeat sequence (ITR)"
     promoter        679..1860
                     /label=EF-1-alpha promoter
                     /note="strong constitutive promoter for human elongation
                     factor EF-1-alpha"
     intron          909..1851
                     /label=EF-1-alpha intron A
                     /note="intron upstream of the start codon of human
                     EF-1-alpha"
     primer_bind     1808..1828
                     /label=EF1a-F
                     /note="Human elongation factor-1a promoter, forward primer"
     CDS             1874..2473
                     /codon_start=1
                     /gene="pac from Streptomyces alboniger"
                     /product="puromycin N-acetyltransferase"
                     /label=PuroR
                     /note="confers resistance to puromycin"
                     /translation="MTEYKPTVRLATRDDVPRAVRTLAAAFADYPATRHTVDPDRHIER
                     VTELQELFLTRVGLDIGKVWVADDGAAVAVWTTPESVEAGAVFAEIGPRMAELSGSRLA
                     AQQQMEGLLAPHRPKEPAWFLATVGVSPDHQGKGLGSAVVLPGVEAAERAGVPAFLETS
                     APRNLPFYERLGFTVTADVEVPEGPRTWCMTRKPGA"
     primer_bind     complement(1874..1893)
                     /label=Puro-R
                     /note="Puromycin resistance gene, reverse primer. Also
                     called puro-variant-R"
     primer_bind     2370..2390
                     /label=Puro-F
                     /note="Puromycin resistance gene, forward primer"
     primer_bind     complement(3175..3192)
                     /label=L4440
                     /note="L4440 vector, forward primer"
     rep_origin      complement(3285..3873)
                     /direction=LEFT
                     /label=ori
                     /note="high-copy-number ColE1/pMB1/pBR322/pUC origin of
                     replication"
     primer_bind     complement(3365..3384)
                     /label=pBR322ori-F
                     /note="pBR322 origin, forward primer"
     CDS             complement(4044..4904)
                     /codon_start=1
                     /gene="bla"
                     /product="beta-lactamase"
                     /label=AmpR
                     /note="confers resistance to ampicillin, carbenicillin, and
                     related antibiotics"
                     /translation="MSIQHFRVALIPFFAAFCLPVFAHPETLVKVKDAEDQLGARVGYI
                     ELDLNSGKILESFRPEERFPMMSTFKVLLCGAVLSRIDAGQEQLGRRIHYSQNDLVEYS
                     PVTEKHLTDGMTVRELCSAAITMSDNTAANLLLTTIGGPKELTAFLHNMGDHVTRLDRW
                     EPELNEAIPNDERDTTMPVAMATTLRKLLTGELLTLASRQQLIDWMEADKVAGPLLRSA
                     LPAGWFIADKSGAGERGSRGIIAALGPDGKPSRIVVIYTTGSQATMDERNRQIAEIGAS
                     LIKHW"
     primer_bind     4667..4686
                     /label=Amp-R
                     /note="Ampicillin resistance gene, reverse primer"
     promoter        complement(4905..5009)
                     /gene="bla"
                     /label=AmpR promoter
ORIGIN
        1 ctaaattgta agcgttaata ttttgttaaa attcgcgtta aatttttgtt aaatcagctc
       61 attttttaac caataggccg aaatcggcaa aatcccttat aaatcaaaag aatagaccga
      121 gatagggttg agtggccgct acagggcgct cccattcgcc attcaggctg cgcaactgtt
      181 gggaagggcg tttcggtgcg ggcctcttcg ctattacgcc agctggcgaa agggggatgt
      241 gctgcaaggc gattaagttg ggtaacgcca gggttttccc agtcacgacg ttgtaaaacg
      301 acggccagtg agcgcgacgt aatacgactc actatagggc gaattggcgg aaggccgtca
      361 aggccgcatt taaccctaga aagataatca tattgtgacg tacgttaaag ataatcatgt
      421 gtaaaattga cgcatgtgtt ttatcggtct gtatatcgag gtttatttat taatttgaat
      481 agatattaag ttttattata tttacactta catactaata ataaattcaa caaacaattt
      541 atttatgttt atttatttat taaaaaaaac aaaaactcaa aatttcttct ataaagtaac
      601 aaaactttta tcgaattcct gcagcccagc ttgatcttag gtccctcgac gaattctcta
      661 gagaagagca tgcgtgaggc tccggtgccc gtcagtgggc agagcgcaca tcgcccacag
      721 tccccgagaa gttgggggga ggggtcggca attgaaccgg tgcctagaga aggtggcgcg
      781 gggtaaactg ggaaagtgat gtcgtgtact ggctccgcct ttttcccgag ggtgggggag
      841 aaccgtatat aagtgcagta gtcgccgtga acgttctttt tcgcaacggg tttgccgcca
      901 gaacacaggt aagtgccgtg tgtggttccc gcgggcctgg cctctttacg ggttatggcc
      961 cttgcgtgcc ttgaattact tccacgcccc tggctgcagt acgtgattct tgatcccgag
     1021 cttcgggttg gaagtgggtg ggagagttcg aggccttgcg cttaaggagc cccttcgcct
     1081 cgtgcttgag ttgaggcctg gcttgggcgc tggggccgcc gcgtgcgaat ctggtggcac
     1141 cttcgcgcct gtctcgctgc tttcgataag tctctagcca tttaaaattt ttgatgacct
     1201 gctgcgacgc tttttttctg gcaagatagt cttgtaaatg cgggccaaga tctgcacact
     1261 ggtatttcgg tttttggggc cgcgggcggc gacggggccc gtgcgtccca gcgcacatgt
     1321 tcggcgaggc ggggcctgcg agcgcggcca ccgagaatcg gacgggggta gtctcaagct
     1381 ggccggcctg ctctggtgcc tggcctcgcg ccgccgtgta tcgccccgcc ctgggcggca
     1441 aggctggccc ggtcggcacc agttgcgtga gcggaaagat ggccgcttcc cggccctgct
     1501 gcagggagct caaaatggag gacgcggcgc tcgggagagc gggcgggtga gtcacccaca
     1561 caaaggaaaa gggcctttcc gtcctcagcc gtcgcttcat gtgactccac ggagtaccgg
     1621 gcgccgtcca ggcacctcga ttagttctcg agcttttgga gtacgtcgtc tttaggttgg
     1681 ggggaggggt tttatgcgat ggagtttccc cacactgagt gggtggagac tgaagttagg
     1741 ccagcttggc acttgatgta attctccttg gaatttgccc tttttgagtt tggatcttgg
     1801 ttcattctca agcctcagac agtggttcaa agtttttttc ttccatttca ggtgtcgtga
     1861 aaactacgcc accatgaccg agtacaagcc cacggtgcgc ctcgccaccc gcgacgacgt
     1921 ccccagggcc gtacgcaccc tcgccgccgc gttcgccgac taccccgcca cgcgccacac
     1981 cgtcgatccg gaccgccaca tcgagcgggt caccgagctg caagaactct tcctcacgcg
     2041 cgtcgggctc gacatcggca aggtgtgggt cgcggacgac ggcgccgcgg tggcggtctg
     2101 gaccacgccg gagagcgtcg aagcgggggc ggtgttcgcc gagatcggcc cgcgcatggc
     2161 cgagttgagc ggttcccggc tggccgcgca gcaacagatg gaaggcctcc tggcgccgca
     2221 ccggcccaag gagcccgcgt ggttcctggc caccgtcggc gtctcgcccg accaccaggg
     2281 caagggtctg ggcagcgccg tcgtgctccc cggagtggag gcggccgagc gcgccggggt
     2341 gcccgccttc ctggagacct ccgcgccccg caacctcccc ttctacgagc ggctcggctt
     2401 caccgtcacc gccgacgtcg aggtgcccga aggaccgcgc acctggtgca tgacccgcaa
     2461 gcccggtgcc tgataacaac tcgagtaccg gcttaagtga tagatcggaa gagcggttca
     2521 gcaggaatgc cgagaccggt ttaaactcag tgtccatagc gacgccggcg cgataagcta
     2581 tctataacaa gaaaatatat atataataag ttatcacgta agtagaacat gaaataacaa
     2641 tataattatc gtatgagtta aatcttaaaa gtcacgtaaa agataatcat gcgtcatttt
     2701 gactcacgcg gtcgttatag ttcaaaatca gtgacactta ccgcattgac aagcacgcct
     2761 cacgggagct ccaagcggcg actgagatgt cctaaatgca cagcgacgga ttcgcgctat
     2821 ttagaaagag agagcaatat ttcaagaatg catgcgtcaa ttttacgcag actatctttc
     2881 ttcggttaag agctcaagct tctgagatgc aggtacatcc cactgatgag tcccaaatag
     2941 gacgaaacgc gcttcggtgc gtctgggatt ccactgctat ccacgcggcc gcacggcatt
     3001 acgttagacg tctaggccac accaccctga aggcgcctgc tcgcctctga tctgttgaag
     3061 ctaagcaggg tcggtcctgg ttagtacttg gatgggactc cgcctggtaa tagccggtac
     3121 cgtaggcttg catggtcata gctgtttcct tgcgtattgg gcgctctccg cttcctcgct
     3181 cactgactcg ctgcgctcgg tcgttcgggt aaagcctggg gtgcctaatg agcaaaaggc
     3241 cagcaaaagg ccaggaaccg taaaaaggcc gcgttgctgg cgtttttcca taggctccgc
     3301 ccccctgacg agcatcacaa aaatcgacgc tcaagtcaga ggtggcgaaa cccgacagga
     3361 ctataaagat accaggcgtt tccccctgga agctccctcg tgcgctctcc tgttccgacc
     3421 ctgccgctta ccggatacct gtccgccttt ctcccttcgg gaagcgtggc gctttctcat
     3481 agctcacgct gtaggtatct cagttcggtg taggtcgttc gctccaagct gggctgtgtg
     3541 cacgaacccc ccgttcagcc cgaccgctgc gccttatccg gtaactatcg tcttgagtcc
     3601 aacccggtaa gacacgactt atcgccactg gcagcagcca ctggtaacag gattagcaga
     3661 gcgaggtatg taggcggtgc tacagagttc ttgaagtggt ggcctaacta cggctacact
     3721 agaagaacag tatttggtat ctgcgctctg ctgaagccag ttaccttcgg aaaaagagtt
     3781 ggtagctctt gatccggcaa acaaaccacc gctggtagcg gtggtttttt tgtttgcaag
     3841 cagcagatta cgcgcagaaa aaaaggatct caagaagatc ctttgatctt ttctacgggg
     3901 tctgacgctc agtggaacga aaactcacgt taagggattt tggtcatgag attatcaaaa
     3961 aggatcttca cctagatcct tttaaattaa aaatgaagtt ttaaatcaat ctaaagtata
     4021 tatgagtaaa cttggtctga cagttaccaa tgcttaatca gtgaggcacc tatctcagcg
     4081 atctgtctat ttcgttcatc catagttgcc tgactccccg tcgtgtagat aactacgata
     4141 cgggagggct taccatctgg ccccagtgct gcaatgatac cgcgagaacc acgctcaccg
     4201 gctccagatt tatcagcaat aaaccagcca gccggaaggg ccgagcgcag aagtggtcct
     4261 gcaactttat ccgcctccat ccagtctatt aattgttgcc gggaagctag agtaagtagt
     4321 tcgccagtta atagtttgcg caacgttgtt gccattgcta caggcatcgt ggtgtcacgc
     4381 tcgtcgtttg gtatggcttc attcagctcc ggttcccaac gatcaaggcg agttacatga
     4441 tcccccatgt tgtgcaaaaa agcggttagc tccttcggtc ctccgatcgt tgtcagaagt
     4501 aagttggccg cagtgttatc actcatggtt atggcagcac tgcataattc tcttactgtc
     4561 atgccatccg taagatgctt ttctgtgact ggtgagtact caaccaagtc attctgagaa
     4621 tagtgtatgc ggcgaccgag ttgctcttgc ccggcgtcaa tacgggataa taccgcgcca
     4681 catagcagaa ctttaaaagt gctcatcatt ggaaaacgtt cttcggggcg aaaactctca
     4741 aggatcttac cgctgttgag atccagttcg atgtaaccca ctcgtgcacc caactgatct
     4801 tcagcatctt ttactttcac cagcgtttct gggtgagcaa aaacaggaag gcaaaatgcc
     4861 gcaaaaaagg gaataagggc gacacggaaa tgttgaatac tcatactctt cctttttcaa
     4921 tattattgaa gcatttatca gggttattgt ctcatgagcg gatacatatt tgaatgtatt
     4981 tagaaaaata aacaaatagg ggttccgcgc acatttcccc gaaaagtgcc ac
//
