[The description below was written by a language model from this plasmid's Addgene catalogue record and the feature table of its GenBank file.]
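Description:
PB-SRT-Puro_BC12 is a 5,032 bp circular mammalian expression plasmid that carries a barcoded piggyBac "self-reporting transposon" (SRT) for calling cards experiments in mammalian cells. It is one barcoded member of a series built on the PB-SRT-Puro backbone by Gibson assembly, and it differs from its parent by a short four-nucleotide barcode. In bacteria it is maintained through a high-copy ColE1/pUC-type origin and selected with ampicillin via the bla (AmpR) gene and its own promoter. A T7 promoter and M13 forward primer sites flank one side of the payload.

The payload begins with an annotated piggyBac right (3') inverted terminal repeat. It is followed by the human EF-1-alpha promoter with its intron A, which drives the puromycin N-acetyltransferase gene (pac, PuroR). The feature table annotates neither a polyadenylation signal after PuroR nor the second piggyBac terminal repeat. A roughly 700 bp stretch between the PuroR coding sequence and the backbone carries no annotation. The position of the barcode is also not marked.

The absence of an annotated terminator fits the general SRT principle. Once piggyBac transposase has moved the element into the genome, transcription from the internal promoter reads through the transposon end into flanking genomic sequence, so insertion sites can be recovered from RNA rather than genomic DNA. In calling cards assays, a transcription factor fused to the transposase directs insertions near its binding sites, and puromycin selects for cells carrying integrated transposons. According to the associated publication title, the barcoded SRTs allow transcription factor binding to be measured alongside gene expression. The transposase itself is not encoded on this plasmid and would have to be supplied separately.
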