Addgene plasmid #193154: PB-SRT-Puro_BC12
Purpose: Barcoded piggyBac self-reporting transposon with puromycin marker for mammalian calling cards
Depositing lab: Rob Mitra. Depositing organization: Washington University in Saint Louis. Publication: Measuring transcription factor binding and gene expression using barcoded self-reporting transposon calling cards and transcriptomes. Lalli M, Yen A, Thopte U, Dong F, Moudgil A, Chen X, Milbrandt J, Dougherty JD, Mitra RD. NAR Genom Bioinform. 2022 Aug 31;4(3):lqac061. doi: 10.1093/nargab/lqac061. eCollection 2022 Sep. PubMed 36062164.
Backbone
  Vector backbone: PB-SRT-Puro
  Vector type: Mammalian Expression
Growth in bacteria
  Bacterial resistance: Ampicillin, 100 μg/mL
  Growth temperature: 37°C
  Growth strain: NEB Stable
  Copy number: High Copy
Gene/Insert
  Gene/Insert name: Barcoded piggyBac Puro SRT
  Species: H. sapiens (human)
  Mutation: Barcode: CTTC
  Cloning method: Gibson Cloning
Terms and licenses: Academic/Nonprofit Terms; Industry Terms: Not Available to Industry
How to cite: PB-SRT-Puro_BC12 was a gift from Rob Mitra (Addgene plasmid # 193154 ; http://n2t.net/addgene:193154 ; RRID:Addgene_193154)
